>Addgene plasmid #63297 | pFusX2-15 | depositor partial sequence | sequence record 105112 | pFusX2_ATG
AGTCTTAAGCGTCTCCCTGACCCCGGACCAAGTGGTGGCTATCGCCAGCAACATTGGCGGCAAGCAAGCG
CTCGAAACGGTGCAGCGGCTGTTGCCGGTGCTGTGCCAGGACCATGGCCTGACCCCGGACCAAGTGGTGG
CTATCGCCAGCAACGGTGGCGGCAAGCAAGCGCTCGAAACGGTGCAGCGGCTGTTGCCGGTGCTGTGCCA
GGACCATGGCCTGACCCCGGACCAAGTGGTGGCTATCGCCAGCAACAATGGCGGCAAGCAAGCGCTCGAA
ACGGTGCAGCGGCTGTTGCCGGTGCTGTGCCAGGACCATGGCGAGACGTC
