>Addgene plasmid #63297 | pFusX2-15 | depositor partial sequence | sequence record 105113 | FusX2
CGTCTCCCTGACCCCGGACCAAGTGGTGGCTATCGAGACCGGCGCCGCTACGGGCGCGTCCCATTCGCCA
TTCAGGCTGCGCAACTGTTGGGAAGGGCGATCGGTGCGGGCTCTTCGCTATTACGCCAGCTGGCGAAAGG
GGGATGTGCTGCAAGGCGATTAAGTTGGGAACGCCAGGGTTTTCCCAGTCACGACGTTGTAAAACGACGG
CCAGTGAGCGCGCGTAATCGACTCACTATAGGGCGAATTGGGTACCGGGCCCCCCCTCGAGGTCCTCCAG
CTTTTGTTCCCTTTAGTGAGGGTTAATTGCGCGCTTGGCGTAATCATGGTCATAGCTGTTTCCTGTGTGA
AATTGTTATCCGCTCACAATTCCACACAACATACGAGCCGGAAGCATAAAGTGTAAAGCCTGGGGTGCCT
AATGAGTGAGCTAACTCACATTAATTGCGTTGCGCTCACTGCCCGCTTTCCACCGGTGGTCTCTGGCGGC
AAGCAAGCGCTCGAAACGGTGCAGCGGCTGTTGCCGGTGCTGTGCCAGGACCATGGCGAGACGTCTAGAC
CAGCCAGGACAGAAATGCCTCGACTTCGCTGCTACCCAAGGTTGCCGGGTGACGCACACCGTGGAAACGG
ATGAAGGCACGAACCCAGTGGACATAAGCCTGTTCGGTTCGTAAGCTGTAATGCAAGTAGCGTATGCGCT
CACGCAACTGGTCCAGAACCTTGACCGAACGCAGCGGTGGTAACGGCGCAGTGGCGGTTTTCATGGCTTG
TTATGACTGTTTTTTTGGGGTACAGTCTATGCCTCGGGCATCCAAGCAGCAAGCGCGTTACGCCGTGGGT
CGATGTTTGATGTTATGGAGCAGCAACGATGTTACGCAGCAGGGCAGTCGCCCTAAAACAAAGTTAAACA
TTATGAGGGAAGCGGTGATCGCCGAAGTATCGACTCAACTATCAGAGGTAGTTGGCGTCATCGAGCGCCA
TCTCGAACCGACGTTGCTGGCCGTACATTTGTACGGCTCCGCAGTGGATGGCGGCCTGAAGCCACACAGT
GATATTGATTTGCTGGTTACGGTGACCGTAAGGCTTGATGAAACAACGCGGCGAGCTTTGATCAACGACC
TTTTGGAAACTTCGGCTTCCCCTGGAGAGAGCGAGATTCTCCGCGCTGTAGAAGTCACCATTGTTGTGCA
CGACGACATCATTCCGTGGCGTTATCCAGCTAAGCGCGAACTGCAATTTGGAGAATGGCAGCGCAATGAC
ATTCTTGCAGGTATCTTCGAGCCAGCCACGATCGACATTGATCTGGCTATCTTGCTGACAAAAGCAAGAG
AACATAGCGTTGCCTTGGTAGGTCCAGCGGCGGAGGAACTCTTTGATCCGGTTCCTGAACAGGATCTATT
TGAGGCGCTAAATGAAACCTTAACGCTATGGAACTCGCCGCCCGACTGGGCTGGCGATGAGCGAAATGTA
GTGCTTACGTTGTCCCGCATTTGGTACAGCGCAGTAACCGGCAAAATCGCGCCGAAGGATGTCGCTGCCG
ACTGGGCAATGGAGCGCCTGCCGGCCCAGTATCAGCCCGTCATACTTGAAGCTAGACAGGCTTATCTTGG
ACAAGAAGAAGATCGCTTGGCCTCGCGCGCAGATCAGTTGGAAGAATTTGTCCACTACGTGAAAGGCGAG
ATCACCAAGGTAGTCGGCAAATAACCCTCGAGCCACCCATGACCAAAATCCCTTAACGTGAGTTACGCGT
CGTTCCACTGAGCGTCAGACCCCGTAGAAAAGATCAAAGGATCTTCTTGAGATCCTTTTTTTCTGCGCGT
AATCTGCTGCTTGCAAACAAAAAAACCACCGCTACCAGCGGTGGTTTGTTTGCCGGATCAAGAGCTACCA
ACTCTTTTTCCGAAGGTAACTGGCTTCAGCAGAGCGCAGATACCAAATACTGTCCTTCTAGTGTAGCCGT
AGTTAGGCCACCACTTCAAGAACTCTGTAGCACCGCCTACATACCTCGCTCTGCTAATCCTGTTACCAGT
GGCTGCTGCCAGTGGCGATAAGTCGTGTCTTACCGGGTTGGACTCAAGACGATAGTTACCGGATAAGGCG
CAGCGGTCGGGCTGAACGGGGGGTTCGTGCACACAGCCCAGCTTGGAGCGAACGACCTACACCGAACTGA
GATACCTACAGCGTGAGCATTGAGAAAGCGCCACGCTTCCCGAAGGGAGAAAGGCGGACAGGTATCCGGT
AAGCGGCAGGGTCGGAACAGGAGAGCGCACGAGGGAGCTTCCAGGGGGAAACGCCTGGTATCTTTATAGT
CCTGTCGGGTTTCGCCACCTCTGACTTGAGCGTCGATTTTTGTGATGCTCGTCAGGGGGGCGGAGCCTAT
GGAAAAACGCCAGCAACGCGGCCTTTTTACGGTTCCTGGCCTTTTGCTGGCCTTTTGCTCACATGTTCTT
TCCTGCGTTATCCCCTGATTCTGTGGATAACCGTATTACCGCCTTTGAGTGAGCTGATACCGCTCGCCGC
AGCCGAACGACCGAGCGCAGCGAGTCAGTGAGCGAGGAAGCGGAAGAGCGCCCAATACGCAAACCGCCTC
TCCCCGCGCGTTGGCCGATTCATTAATGCAGCTGGCACGACAGGTTTCCCGACTGGAAAGCGGGCAGTGA
GCGCAACGCAATTAATACGCGTACCGCTAGCCAGGAAGAGTTTGTAGAAACGCAAAAAGGCCATCCGTCA
GGATGGCCTTCTGCTTAGTTTGATGCCTGGCAGTTTATGGCGGGCGTCCTGCCCGCCACCCTCCGGGCCG
TTGCTTCACAACGTTCAAATCCGCTCCCGGCGGATTTGTCCTACTCAGGAGAGCGTTCACCGACAAACAA
CAGATAAAACGAAAGGCCCAGTCTTCCGACTGAGCCTTTCGTTTTATTTGATGCCTGGCAGTTCCCTACT
CTCGCGTTAACGCTAGCATGGATGTTTTCCCAGTCACGACGTTGTAAAACGACGGCCAGTCTTAAG
