>Addgene plasmid #63297 | pFusX2-15 | addgene partial sequence | sequence record 114291 | pCR8_R1 5'-cgaaccgaacaggcttatgt-3'
TCACCCGGCAACCTTGGGTAGCAGCGAAGTCGAGGCATTTCTGTCCTGGCTGGTCTAGACGTCTCGCCAT
GGTCCTGGCACAGCACCGGCAACAGCCGCTGCACCGTTTCGAGCGCTTGCTTGCCGCCATTGTTGCTGGC
GATAGCCACCACTTGGTCCGGGGTCAGGCCATGGTCCTGGCACAGCACCGGCAACAGCCGCTGCACCGTT
TCGAGCGCTTGCTTGCCGCCACCGTTGCTGGCGATAGCCACCACTTGGTCCGGGGTCAGGCCATGGTCCT
GGCACAGCACCGGCAACAGCCGCTGCACCGTTTCGAGCGCTTGCTTGCCGCCAATGTTGCTGGCGATAGC
CACCACTTGGTCCGGGGTCAGGGAGACGCTTAAGACTGGCCGTCGTTTTACAACGTCGTGACTGGGAAAA
CATCCATGCTAGCGTTAACGCGAGAGTAGGGAACTGCCAGGCATCAAATAAAACGAAAGGCTCAGTCGGA
AGACTGGGCCTTTCGTTTTATCTGTTGTTTGTCGGTGAACGCTCTCCTGAGTAGGACAAATCCGCCGGGA
GCGGATTTGAACGTTGTGAAGCAACGGCCCGGAGGGTGGCGGGCAGGACGCCCGCCATAAACTGCCAGGC
ATCAAACTAAGCAGAAGGCCATCCTGACGGATGGCCTTTTTGCGTTTCTACAAACTCTTCCTG
