[The description below was written by a language model from this plasmid's Addgene catalogue record.]
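Description:
pFusX2-15 is a bacterial library plasmid from the FusX system, a one-step assembly platform for building TALE (transcription activator-like effector) repeat arrays for TALENs and related genome-engineering proteins. It is built on the FusX2 backbone (about 3 kb without insert), is maintained at high copy number in standard E. coli cloning strains, and is selected with spectinomycin. The record does not include a feature table, so the origin of replication and other backbone elements are not specified. The listed sequencing primers are pCR8-type primers, which suggests a pCR8-related backbone, though the record does not say so.

The insert is a synthetic, pre-assembled trimer of TALE repeats carrying the repeat-variable diresidues NI, NG and NN, which under the standard TALE code recognise A, T and G respectively, hence the alternative name X2_ATG. This trimer is designated to fill RVD positions 4 to 6 of the final array. It was introduced by BsaI-based (type IIS, Golden Gate-style) cloning, and both BsaI sites were destroyed in the process. No promoter or expression elements are recorded, consistent with the plasmid serving as a DNA parts donor rather than an expression vector.

In use, a plasmid such as this is chosen from the FusX2 set according to the bases at positions 4 to 6 of the desired target site. It is then combined with trimer modules covering the other positions and a receiving TALEN or TALE backbone, so that a full-length, custom DNA-binding domain is assembled in a single reaction.
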