Addgene plasmid #63297: pFusX2-15
Purpose: Encodes RVD positions 4-6 in TALEN assembly
Depositing lab: Stephen Ekker. Depositing organization: Mayo Foundation for Medical Education and Research. Publication: FusX: A rapid one-step TALE assembly system for genome science. Ma AC, McNulty MS, Tanya PL, Jarryd CM, Martinez-Galvez G, Argue DP, Lee HB, Urban MD, Bullard CE, Blackburn PR, Man TK, Clark KJ, Ekker SC. Hum Gene Ther. 2016 Jun;27(6):451-63. doi: 10.1089/hum.2015.172 PubMed 26854857.
Backbone
  Vector backbone: FusX2
  Backbone size w/o insert (bp): 3006
  Vector type: TALEN
Growth in bacteria
  Bacterial resistance: Spectinomycin, 50 μg/mL
  Growth temperature: 37°C
  Growth strain: DH5alpha
  Copy number: High Copy
Gene/Insert
  Gene/Insert name: NI NG NN (alt name: X2_ATG)
  Species: Synthetic
  Mutation: none
  Cloning method: Restriction Enzyme; 5′ cloning site BsaI (destroyed during cloning); 3′ cloning site BsaI (destroyed during cloning)
  Sequencing primers: 5′ pCR8_F1; 3′ pCR8_R1
Terms and licenses: Academic/Nonprofit Terms; Industry Terms: Not Available to Industry
How to cite: pFusX2-15 was a gift from Stephen Ekker (Addgene plasmid # 63297 ; http://n2t.net/addgene:63297 ; RRID:Addgene_63297)
